>Addgene plasmid #174598 | pMP71-tCD19-LLO-SIINFEKL | addgene full sequence | sequence record 344445 | Addgene NGS Result
TCAAGGTTAGGAACAGAGAGACAGCAGAATATGGGCCAAACAGGATATCTGTGGTAAGCAGTTCCTGCCC
CGGCTCAGGGCCAAGAACAGTTGGAACAGCAGAATATGGGCCAAACAGGATATCTGTGGTAAGCAGTTCC
TGCCCCGGCTCAGGGCCAAGAACAGATGGTCCCCAGATGCGGTCCCGCCCTCAGCAGTTTCTAGAGAACC
ATCAGATGTTTCCAGGGTGCCCCAAGGACCTGAAATGACCCTGTGCCTTATTTGAACTAACCAATCAGTT
CGCTTCTCGCTTCTGTTCGCGCGCTTCTGCTCCCCGAGCTCAATAAAAGAGCCCACAACCCCTCACTCGG
CGCGCCAGTCCTCCGATAGACTGCGTCGCCCGGGTACCCGTATTCCCAATAAAGCCTCTTGCTGTTTGCA
TCCGAATCGTGGACTCGCTGATCCTTGGGAGGGTCTCCTCAGATTGATTGACTGCCCACCTCGGGGGTCT
TTCATTTGGAGGTTCCACCGAGATTTGGAGACCCCTGCCCAGGGACCACCGACCCCCCCGCCGGGAGGTA
AGCTGGCCAGCGGTCGTTTCGTGTCTGTCTCTGTCTTTGTGCGTGTTTGTGCCGGCATCTAATGTTTGCG
CCTGCGTCTGTACTAGTTGGCTAACTAGATCTGTATCTGGCGGTCCCGCGGAAGAACTGACGAGTTCGTA
TTCCCGGCCGCAGCCCCTGGGAGACGTCCCAGCGGCCTCGGGGGCCCGTTTTGTGGCCCATTCTGTATCA
GTTAACCTACCCGAGTCGGACTTTTTGGAGCTCCGCCACTGTCCGAGGGGTACGTGGCTTTGTTGGGGGA
CGAGAGACAGAGACACTTCCCGCCCCCGTCTGAATTTTTGCTTTCGGTTTTACGCCGAAACCGCGCCGCG
CGTCTTGTCTGCTGCAGCATCGTTCTGTGTTGTCTCTGTCTGACTGTGTTTCTGTATTTGTCTGAAAATT
AGCTCGACAAAGTTAAGTAATAGTCCCTCTCTCCAAGCTCACTTACAGGCGGCCGCCATGCCATCTCCTC
TCCCTGTCTCCTTCCTCCTCTTTCTTACCTTAGTAGGAGGCAGGCCCCAGAAGTCCTTACTGGTGGAGGT
AGAAGAGGGAGGCAATGTTGTGCTGCCATGCCTCCCGGACTCCTCACCTGTCTCTTCTGAGAAGCTGGCT
TGGTATCGAGGTAACCAGTCAACACCCTTCCTGGAGCTGAGCCCCGGGTCCCCTGGCCTGGGATTGCACG
TGGGGTCCCTGGGCATCTTGCTAGTGATTGTCAATGTCTCAGACCATATGGGGGGCTTCTACCTGTGCCA
GAAGAGGCCCCCTTTCAAGGACATCTGGCAGCCTGCCTGGACAGTGAACGTGGAGGATAGTGGGGAGATG
TTCCGGTGGAATGCTTCAGACGTCAGGGACCTGGACTGTGACCTAAGGAACAGGTCCTCTGGGAGCCACA
GGTCCACTTCTGGTTCCCAGCTGTATGTGTGGGCTAAAGACCATCCTAAGGTCTGGGGAACAAAGCCTGT
ATGTGCCCCTCGGGGGAGCAGTTTGAATCAGAGTCTAATCAACCAAGATCTCACTGTGGCACCCGGCTCC
ACACTTTGGCTGTCCTGTGGGGTACCCCCTGTCCCAGTGGCCAAAGGCTCCATCTCCTGGACCCATGTGC
ATCCTAGGAGACCTAATGTTTCACTACTGAGCCTAAGCCTTGGGGGAGAGCACCCGGTCAGAGAGATGTG
GGTTTGGGGGTCTCTTCTGCTTCTGCCCCAAGCCACAGCTTTAGATGAAGGCACCTATTATTGTCTCCGA
GGAAACCTGACCATCGAGAGGCACGTGAAGGTCATTGCAAGGTCAGTGTGGCTCTGGCTGTTGAGAACTG
GTGGATGGATAGTCCCAGTGGTGACTTTAGTATATGTCATCTTCTGTATGGTTTCTCTGGTGGCTTTTCT
CTATTGTCAAAGAGCCTTTATCCTGAGAAGGAAAAGGGGTGGCAGCGGCGGTGCTGTGAATACACTCGTC
GAAAGATGGAACGAAAAGTATGCCCAAGCTTATCCAAACGTCAGCGCAAAAATTGATTATGACGATGAAA
TGGGAGGATCTGGGGGTGAGGTGTCAGGACTTGAACAACTTGAATCCATTATTAACTTCGAGAAACTCAC
TGAATGGACAAGCTCAAATGTCATGTGAGAATTCGAGCATCTTACCGCCATTTATTCCCATATTTGTTCT
GTTTTTCTTGATTTGGGTATACATTTAAATGTTAATAAAACAAAATGGTGGGGCAATCATTTACATTTTA
TGGGATATGTAATTACTAGTTCAGGTGTATTGCCACAAGACAAACATGTTAAGAAACTTTCCCGTTATTT
ACGCTCTGTTCCTGTTAATCAACCTCTGGATTACAAAATTTGTGAAAGATTGACTGATATTCTTAACTAT
GTTGCTCCTTTTACGCTGTGTGGATATGCTGCTTTAATGCCTCTGTATCATGCTATTGCTTCCCGTACGG
CTTTCGTTTTCTCCTCCTTGTATAAATCCTGGTTGCTGTCTCTTTATGAGGAGTTGTGGCCCGTTGTCCG
TCAACGTGGCGTGGTGTGCTCTGTGTTTGCTGACGCAACCCCCACTGGCTGGGGCATTGCCACCACCTGT
CAACTCCTTTCTGGGACTTTCGCTTTCCCCCTCCCGATCGCCACGGCAGAACTCATCGCCGCCTGCCTTG
CCCGCTGCTGGACAGGGGCTAGGTTGCTGGGCACTGATAATTCCGTGGTGTTGTCGGGGAAGCTGACGTC
CTTTCCATGGCTGCTCGCCTGTGTTGCCAACTGGATCCTGCGCGGGACGTCCTTCTGCTACGTCCCTTCG
GCTCTCAATCCAGCGGACCTCCCTTCCCGAGGCCTTCTGCCGGTTCTGCGGCCTCTCCCGCGTCTTCGCT
TTCGGCCTCCGACGAGTCGGATCTCCCTTTGGGCCGCCTCCCCGCCTGTTTCGCCTCGGCGTCCGGTCCG
TGTTGCTTGGTCGTCACCTGTGCAGAATTGCGAACCATGGATTCCACCGTGAACTTTGTCTCCTGGCATG
CAAATCGTCAACTTGGCATGCCAAGAATAATTCGGATCCAAGCTTAGGCCTGCTCGCTTTCTTGCTGTCC
CATTTCTATTAAAGGTTCCTTTGTTCCCTAAGTCCAACTACTAAACTGGGGGATATTATGAAGGGCCTTG
AGCATCTGGATTCTGCCTAGCGCTAAGCTTAACACGAGCCATAGATAGAATAAAAGATTTTATTTAGTCT
CCAGAAAAAGGGGGGAATGAAAGACCCCACCTGTAGGTTTGGCAAGCTAGCTTAAGTAACGCCATTTTGC
AAGGCATGGAAAATACATAACTGAGAATAGAGAAGTTCAGATCAAGGTTAGGAACAGAGAGACAGCAGAA
TATGGGCCAAACAGGATATCTGTGGTAAGCAGTTCCTGCCCCGGCTCAGGGCCAAGAACAGTTGGAACAG
CAGAATATGGGCCAAACAGGATATCTGTGGTAAGCAGTTCCTGCCCCGGCTCAGGGCCAAGAACAGATGG
TCCCCAGATGCGGTCCCGCCCTCAGCAGTTTCTAGAGAACCATCAGATGTTTCCAGGGTGCCCCAAGGAC
CTGAAATGACCCTGTGCCTTATTTGAACTAACCAATCAGTTCGCTTCTCGCTTCTGTTCGCGCGCTTCTG
CTCCCCGAGCTCAATAAAAGAGCCCACAACCCCTCACTCGGCGCGCCAGTCCTCCGATAGACTGCGTCGC
CCGGGTACCCGTGTTCTCAATAAACCCTCTTGCAGTTGCATCCGACTCGTGGTCTCGCTGTTCCTTGGGA
GGGTCTCCTCTGAGTGATTGACTGCCCACCTCGGGGGTCTTTCATTCTCGAGCAGCTTGGCGTAATCATG
GTCATAGCTGTTTCCTGTGTGAAATTGTTATCCGCTCACAATTCCACACAACATACGAGCCGGAAGCATA
AAGTGTAAAGCCTGGGGTGCCTAATGAGTGAGCTAACTCACATTAATTGCGTTGCGCTCACTGCCCGCTT
TCCAGTCGGGAAACCTGTCGTGCCAGCTGCATTAATGAATCGGCCAACGCGCGGGGAGAGGCGGTTTGCG
TATTGGGCGCTCTTCCGCTCCCTCGCTCACTGACTCGCTGCGCTCGGTCGTTCGGCTGCGGCGAGCGGTA
TCAGCTCACTCAAAGGCGGTAATACGGTTATCCACAGAATCAGGGGATAACGCAGGAAAGAACATGTGAG
CAAAAGGCCAGCAAAAGGCCAGGAACCGTAAAAAGGCCGCGTTGCTGGCGTTTTTCCATAGGCTCCGCCC
CCCTGACGAGCATCACAAAAATCGACGCTCAAGTCAGAGGTGGCGAAACCCGACAGGACTATAAAGATAC
CAGGCGTTTCCCCCTGGAAGCTCCCTCGTGCGCTCTCCTGTTCCGACCCTGCCGCTTACCGGATACCTGT
CCGCCTTTCTCCCTTCGGGAAGCGTGGCGCTTTCTCATAGCTCACGCTGTAGGTATCTCAGTTCGGTGTA
GGTCGTTCGCTCCAAGCTGGGCTGTGTGCACGAACCCCCCGTTCAGCCCGACCGCTGCGCCTTATCCGGT
AACTATCGTCTTGAGTCCAACCCGGTAAGACACGACTTATCGCCACTGGCAGCAGCCACTGGTAACAGGA
TTAGCAGAGCGAGGTATGTAGGCGGTGCTACAGAGTTCTTGAAGTGGTGGCCTAACTACGGCTACACTAG
AAGAACAGTATTTGGTATCTGCGCTCTGCTGAAGCCAGTTACCTTCGGAAAAAGAGTTGGTAGCTCTTGA
TCCGGCAAACAAACCACCGCTGGTAGCGGTGGTTTTTTTGTTTGCAAGCAGCAGATTACGCGCAGAAAAA
AAGGATCTCAAGAAGATCCTTTGATCTTTTCTACGGGGTCTGACGCTCAGTGGAACGAAAACTCACGTTA
AGGGATTTTGGTCATGAGATTATCAAAAAGGATCTTCACCTAGATCCTTTTAAATTAAAAATGAAGTTTT
AAATCAATCTAAAGTATATATGAGTAAACTTGGTCTGACAGTTACCAATGCTTAATCAGTGAGGCACCTA
TCTCAGCGATCTGTCTATTTCGTTCATCCATAGTTGCCTGACTCCCCGTCGTGTAGATAACTACGATACG
GGAGGGCTTACCATCTGGCCCCAGTGCTGCAATGATACCGCGAGACCCACGCTCACCGGCTCCAGATTTA
TCAGCAATAAACCAGCCAGCCGGAAGGGCCGAGCGCAGAAGTGGTCCTGCAACTTTATCCGCCTCCATCC
AGTCTATTAATTGTTGCCGGGAAGCTAGAGTAAGTAGTTCGCCAGTTAATAGTTTGCGCAACGTTGTTGC
CATTGCTACAGGCATCGTGGTGTCACGCTCGTCGTTTGGTATGGCTTCATTCAGCTCCGGTTCCCAACGA
TCAAGGCGAGTTACATGATCCCCCATGTTGTGCAAAAAAGCGGTTAGCTCCTTCGGTCCTCCGATCGTTG
TCAGAAGTAAGTTGGCCGCAGTGTTATCACTCATGGTTATGGCAGCACTGCATAATTCTCTTACTGTCAT
GCCATCCGTAAGATGCTTTTCTGTGACTGGTGAGTACTCAACCAAGTCATTCTGAGAATAGTGTATGCGG
CGACCGAGTTGCTCTTGCCCGGCGTCAATACGGGATAATACCGCGCCACATAGCAGAACTTTAAAAGTGC
TCATCATTGGAAAACGTTCTTCGGGGCGAAAACTCTCAAGGATCTTACCGCTGTTGAGATCCAGTTCGAT
GTAACCCACTCGTGCACCCAACTGATCTTCAGCATCTTTTACTTTCACCAGCGTTTCTGGGTGAGCAAAA
ACAGGAAGGCAAAATGCCGCAAAAAAGGGAATAAGGGCGACACGGAAATGTTGAATACTCATACTCTTCC
TTTTTCAATATTATTGAAGCATTTATCAGGGTTATTGTCTCATGAGCGGATACATATTTGAATGTATTTA
GAAAAATAAACAAATAGGGGTTCCGCGCACATTTCCCCGAAAAGTGCCACCTGACGTCTAAGAAACCATT
ATTATCATGACATTAACCTATAAAAATAGGCGTATCACGAGGCCCTTTCGTCTCGCGCGTTTCGGTGATG
ACGGTGAAAACCTCTGACACATGCAGCTCCCGGAGACGGTCACAGCTTGTCTGTAAGCGGATGCCGGGAG
CAGACAAGCCCGTCAGGGCGCGTCAGCGGGTGTTGGCGGGTGTCGGGGCTGGCTTAACTATGCGGCATCA
GAGCAGATTGTACTGAGAGTGCACCATATGCGGTGTGAAATACCGCACAGATGCGTAAGGAGAAAATACC
GCATCAGGCGCCATTCGCCATTCAGGCTGCGCAACTGTTGGGAAGGGCGATCGGTGCGGGCCTCTTCGCT
ATTACGCCAGCTGGCGAAAGGGGGATGTGCTGCAAGGCGATTAAGTTGGGTAACGCCAGGGTTTTCCCAG
TCACGACGTTGTAAAACGACGGCCAGTGAATTAGTACTCTAGCTTAAGTAACGCCATTTTGCAAGGCATG
GAAAATACATAACTGAGAATAGAGAAGTTCAGA
Features (pLannotate 1.2.2; 23 found; start..end, strand, type, name):
     27..473     +  LTR            LTR: long terminal repeat from Moloney murine leukemia virus
    635..736     +  ncRNA          Gammaretro CES: Accession: RF00374 - Gammaretrovirus core encapsidation signal
    776..979     +  CDS            GGAG_MLVAV (fragment): Experimental evidence at protein level: Swiss-Prot protein existence level 1. Plays a role in viral particle release. Presumably acts by facilitating the fission of the virion bud at the cell surface (PubMed:17267509, PubMed:22828015). May prevent the antiviral activity of murine APOBEC3 (PubMed:25505062, PubMed:23671100, PubMed:20702647). From AKV murine leukemia virus (AKR (endogenous) murine leukemia virus).
   1005..1030    +  misc_feature   pol region (fragment): Moloney murine leukemia virus (MMLV) pol region containing the splice acceptor site
   1038..1997    +  CDS            Cd19 (fragment): CD19_MOUSE - Experimental evidence at protein level: Swiss-Prot protein existence level 1. Functions as coreceptor for the B-cell antigen receptor complex (BCR) on B-lymphocytes. Decreases the threshold for activation of downstream signaling pathways and for triggering B-cell responses to antigens (By similarity). Activates signaling pathways that lead to the activation of phosphatidylinositol 3-kinase and the mobilization of intracellular Ca(2+) stores (PubMed:9382888, PubMed:12387743, PubMed:20101619). Is not required for early steps during B cell differentiation in the blood marrow (PubMed:
   2013..2102    +  CDS            hly (fragment): TACY_LISMO - Also known as hlyA, lisA. Experimental evidence at protein level: Swiss-Prot protein existence level 1. A cholesterol-dependent pore-forming toxin, which is a major virulence factor required for the escape of bacteria from phagosomal vacuoles and entry into the host cytosol. After binding to target membranes, the protein undergoes a major conformation change, leading to its insertion in the host membrane and formation of an oligomeric pore complex. Listeriolysin O activates mitogen-activated protein (MAP) kinase activity in host cells, most likely as a result of the permeabilizati
   2118..2195    +  CDS            SERPINB14 (fragment): OVAL_CHICK - Experimental evidence at protein level: Swiss-Prot protein existence level 1. Non-inhibitory serpin. Storage protein of egg white. From Gallus gallus (Chicken).
   2206..2265    +  CDS            S (fragment): HBSAG_WHV6 - Experimental evidence at transcript level: Swiss-Prot protein existence level 2. The middle envelope protein plays an important role in the budding of the virion. It is involved in the induction of budding in a nucleocapsid independent way. In this process the majority of envelope proteins bud to form subviral lipoprotein particles of 22 nm of diameter that do not contain a nucleocapsid (By similarity). From Woodchuck hepatitis B virus (isolate w64/pWS23) (WHV).
   2397..2800    +  misc_feature   WPRE: woodchuck hepatitis virus posttranscriptional regulatory element
   2807..3103    +  CDS            X (fragment): X_WHV1 - Experimental evidence at protein level: Swiss-Prot protein existence level 1. Multifunctional protein that plays a role in silencing host antiviral defenses and promoting viral transcription. Does not seem to be essential for HBV infection. May be directly involved in development of cirrhosis and liver cancer (hepatocellular carcinoma). Most of cytosolic activities involve modulation of cytosolic calcium. The effect on apoptosis is controversial depending on the cell types in which the studies have been conducted. May induce apoptosis by localizing in mitochondria and causing loss of
   3132..3239    +  polyA_signal   β-globin poly(A) (fragment): human β-globin polyadenylation signal
   3306..3896    +  LTR            LTR: long terminal repeat from Moloney murine leukemia virus
   3945..3961    -  protein_bind   lac operator: The lac repressor binds to the lac operator to inhibit transcription in E. coli. This inhibition can be relieved by adding lactose or isopropyl-β-D-thiogalactopyranoside (IPTG). lac repressor encoded by lacI
   3969..3999    -  promoter       lac promoter: promoter for the E. coli lac operon
   4014..4035    -  protein_bind   CAP binding site: CAP binding activates transcription in the presence of cAMP. E. coli catabolite activator protein
   4048..4140    -  CDS            lacI (fragment): lac repressor; lacI; The lac repressor binds to the lac operator to inhibit transcription in E. coli. This inhibition can be relieved by adding lactose or isopropyl-β-D-thiogalactopyranoside (IPTG).
   4323..4911    -  rep_origin     ori: high-copy-number ColE1/pMB1/pBR322/pUC origin of replication
   5082..5942    -  CDS            AmpR: β-lactamase; bla; confers resistance to ampicillin, carbenicillin, and related antibiotics
   5943..6047    -  promoter       AmpR promoter: bla
   6142..6177    +  CDS            rop (fragment): Rop protein, which maintains plasmids at low copy number; rop
   6279..6378    +  misc_feature   bom (fragment): basis of mobility region from pBR322
   6384..6541    -  CDS            lacZα (fragment): LacZα fragment of β-galactosidase; lacZ fragment
   6549..17      +  LTR            3' LTR (ΔU3) (fragment) (across the origin): self-inactivating 3' long terminal repeat (LTR) from Moloney murine leukemia virus
