[The description below was written by a language model from this plasmid's Addgene catalogue record and pLannotate feature annotations shown in this document.]
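Description:
pMP71-tCD19-LLO-SIINFEKL is a 6.6 kb gammaretroviral transfer plasmid built on the mp71 backbone and catalogued as a mammalian expression vector. It is propagated in E. coli through a high-copy ColE1/pUC-type origin and selected with ampicillin via the β-lactamase gene and its native promoter. Remnants of lac promoter/operator, lacZα, lacI, rop and bom sequences in the bacterial portion are cloning-vector leftovers rather than functional parts of the payload.

The retroviral cassette is flanked by long terminal repeats annotated as murine leukemia virus type. Downstream of the 5' LTR lie the gammaretrovirus core encapsidation signal, a short gag-derived fragment and a small pol fragment carrying a splice acceptor. Together these form the leader that allows the genomic RNA to be packaged into virions and the transgene message to be spliced. No separate internal promoter is annotated, so expression appears to be driven from the 5' LTR.

The insert encodes a truncated murine CD19 comprising the extracellular and transmembrane domains. Its C terminus is fused to a short listeriolysin O segment (the LLO190 epitope) and then to a chicken ovalbumin segment containing the SIINFEKL epitope. A WPRE follows the coding region to enhance transcript stability and expression; the adjacent hits to woodchuck hepatitis virus S and X proteins probably reflect the extended viral fragment that carries this element. A β-globin poly(A) fragment precedes the 3' LTR.

The construct therefore yields a signalling-deficient surface marker that also delivers model CD4 and CD8 T cell antigens. According to the associated publication, it belongs to work on genetically modified T cells that carry antigens to lymphoid tissues as a therapeutic cancer vaccine.
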