Addgene plasmid #174598: pMP71-tCD19-LLO-SIINFEKL
Purpose: expresses the extracellular and transmembrane domain of murine CD19 with a C terminal fusion of the LLO190 and SIINFEKL epitopes
Depositing lab: Stanley Riddell. Depositing organization: Fred Hutchinson Cancer Center. Publication: A therapeutic cancer vaccine delivers antigens and adjuvants to lymphoid tissues using genetically modified T cells. Veatch JR, Singhi N, Srivastava S, Szeto JL, Jesernig B, Stull SM, Fitzgibbon M, Sarvothama M, Yechan-Gunja S, James SE, Riddell SR. J Clin Invest. 2021 Aug 16;131(16):e144195. doi: 10.1172/JCI144195. PubMed 34396986.
Backbone
  Vector backbone: mp71
  Vector type: Mammalian Expression
Growth in bacteria
  Bacterial resistance: Ampicillin, 100 μg/mL
  Growth temperature: 37°C
  Growth strain: DH5alpha
  Copy number: Unknown
Gene/Insert
  Gene/Insert name: membrane bound CD19, LLO antigen, SIINFEKL (ovalbumin) antigen
Terms and licenses: Academic/Nonprofit Terms; Industry Terms: Not Available to Industry
How to cite: pMP71-tCD19-LLO-SIINFEKL was a gift from Stanley Riddell (Addgene plasmid # 174598 ; http://n2t.net/addgene:174598 ; RRID:Addgene_174598)
